>Addgene plasmid #79803 | pTag-BFP-C-h-Rab7L1-c-Myc | addgene partial sequence | sequence record 153638 | CMV-F 5'-CGCAAATGGGCGGTAGGCGTG-3'
GCTGGTTTAGTGAACCGTCAGAATCCGCTAGCGGTCGCCACCATGAGCGAGCTGATTAAGGAGAACATGC
ACATGAAGCTGTACATGGAGGGCACCGTGGACAACCATCACTTCAAGTGCACATCCGAGGGCGAAGGCAA
GCCCTACGAGGGCACCCAGACCATGAGAATCAAGGTGGTCGAGGGCGGCCCTCTCCCCTTCGCCTTCGAC
ATCCTGGCTACTAGCTTCCTCTACGGCAGCAAGACCTTCATCAACCACACCCAGGGCATCCCCGACTTCT
TCAAGCAGTCCTTCCCTGAGGGCTTCACATGGGAGAGAGTCACCACATACGAAGACGGGGGCGTGCTGAC
CGCTACCCAGGACACCAGCCTCCAGGACGGCTGCCTCATCTACAACGTCAAGATCAGAGGGGTGAACTTC
ACATCCAACGGCCCTGTGATGCAGAAGAAAACACTCGGCTGGGAGGCCTTCACCGAGACGCTGTACCCCG
CTGACGGCGGCCTGGAAGGCAGAAACGACATGGCCCTGAAGCTCGTGGGCGGGAGCCATCTGATCGCAAA
CATCAAGACCACATATAGATCCAAGAAACCCGCTAAGAACCTCAAGATGCCTGGCGTCTACTATGTGGAC
TACAGACTGGAAAGAATCAAGGAGGCCAACAACGAGACCTACGTCGAGCAGCACGAGGTGGCAGTGGCCA
GATACTGCGACCTCCCTAGCAAACTGGGGCACAAGCTTAATTCCGGACTCAGATCTCGAGCTCAAATGGG
CAGCCGCGACCACCTGTTCAAAGTGCTGGTGGTGGGGGACGCCGCAGTGG
