>Addgene plasmid #79803 | pTag-BFP-C-h-Rab7L1-c-Myc | addgene partial sequence | sequence record 153641 | SV40pA-R 5'-GAAATTTGTGATGCTATTGC-3'
ACAAGTTAACAACAACAATTGCATTCATTTTATGTTTCAGGTTCAGGGGGAGGTGTGGGAGGTTTTTTAA
AGCAAGTAAAACCTCTACAAATGTGGTATGGCTGATTATGATCAGTTATCTAGATCCGGTGGATCCTTAC
AGATCCTCTTCTGAGATGAGTTTCTGCTCGAGCGGCCGCGTACGCGTGCAGCAGGACCAGCTGGAGGACT
TGGTTTGTAGATTGATGTAGTCCCCTTGGGTGGACAAAGACATGATATCTTCTGTGGAATTTCTCATCAT
CTTTTCAATGAGGACTCTCATAGCCTCATTAATATTTTTGTTCTCCTTGACTGATGTTTCTGTCCAACCT
GTGAAACCGTTCTCTTTACTGAACCGGTCAATCTGGTCCCGGCTCACTGCCCAAGGGGACAGATCACACT
TGTTGGCCAAGAGCAGGCAGGGCACCGGCTCTCCATTGGGTAGTGTGAGCTTGCTGTCTAGGTCCTGTTT
CCACCTCTGGCTGTTGCTGAAGGTAGTGGCATTGGTAACGTCAAACATAATAACACAGGCAGAGGCATCC
CGATAATACAATCGTGTCATAGAGGTGAAGCGCTCCTGCCCTGCAATATCCCACAGCTGAAGCCGCACTA
TCTCGTAGTCAGACCACTGGAGAACCTTCAGAGCAAAATCCACTCCCACCGTGGACTTGTAGTGTTTGCT
GAAGCTGTCCTGGGAATATCGCTGCACCAGCGACGTCTTGCCCACTGCGGCGTCCCCCACCACCAGCACT
TTGAACAGGTGGTCGCGGCTGCCCATTTGAGCTCGAGATCTGAGTCCGGA
