[The description below was written by a language model from this plasmid's Addgene catalogue record.]
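Description:
pTag-BFP-C-h-Rab7L1-c-Myc is a mammalian expression plasmid built on the commercial pTagBFP-C backbone and designed to produce human Rab7L1 (also known as Rab29, gene symbol RAB29) as a blue-fluorescent fusion protein. The plasmid is propagated in standard E. coli cloning strains under kanamycin selection. The record lists the copy number as unknown and includes no feature table, so the bacterial origin of replication and any mammalian selection marker are not documented here. The 3′ sequencing primer anneals in an SV40 polyadenylation region, which indicates that such a signal lies downstream of the insert.

Expression is driven by the CMV promoter, a strong constitutive promoter commonly used for transient transfection of cultured mammalian cells. The human Rab7L1 coding sequence sits downstream of, and in frame with, the backbone-encoded TagBFP, placing the monomeric blue fluorescent protein at the N-terminus of the fusion. A myc epitope tag is recorded at the C-terminus of the insert, which would allow antibody-based detection by immunoblotting or immunofluorescence alongside direct fluorescence imaging. The insert was introduced by restriction enzyme cloning, but the sites used are not stated.

The stated purpose is simply to express TagBFP-labelled human Rab7L1. Rab proteins are small GTPases that mark and regulate specific membrane trafficking compartments, so a construct like this typically serves as a live-cell compartment marker, with the blue channel leaving green and red free for co-imaged proteins. The associated publication concerns insulin receptor trafficking in pancreatic beta-cells, consistent with use in colocalisation studies.
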