Addgene plasmid #79803: pTag-BFP-C-h-Rab7L1-c-Myc
Purpose: Express TagBFP labeled human Rab7L1.
Depositing lab: James Johnson. Depositing organization: University of British Columbia. Publication: Inter-domain tagging implicates caveolin-1 in insulin receptor trafficking and Erk signaling bias in pancreatic beta-cells. Boothe T, Lim GE, Cen H, Skovso S, Piske M, Li SN, Nabi IR, Gilon P, Johnson JD. Mol Metab. 2016 Feb 10;5(5):366-78. doi: 10.1016/j.molmet.2016.01.009. eCollection 2016 May. S2212-8778(16)00021-1 PubMed 27110488.
Backbone
  Vector backbone: pTagBFP-C vector
  Backbone manufacturer: Evrogen
  Vector type: Mammalian Expression
Growth in bacteria
  Bacterial resistance: Kanamycin, 50 μg/mL
  Growth temperature: 37°C
  Growth strain: DH5alpha
  Copy number: Unknown
Gene/Insert
  Gene/Insert name: Rab7L1 (alt name: Rab29)
  Species: H. sapiens (human)
  GenBank ID: NM_003929.3
  Entrez Gene: RAB29 (a.k.a. RAB7L, RAB7L1)
  Promoter: CMV
  Tag / fusion protein: TagBFP (N terminal on backbone); myc (C terminal on insert)
  Cloning method: Restriction Enzyme; 5′ cloning site unknown (unknown if destroyed); 3′ cloning site unknown (unknown if destroyed)
  Sequencing primers: 5′ BFP-F (CCTTCACCGAGACGCTGTA); 3′ SV40pA-R
Terms and licenses: Academic/Nonprofit Terms; Industry Terms
How to cite: pTag-BFP-C-h-Rab7L1-c-Myc was a gift from James Johnson (Addgene plasmid # 79803 ; http://n2t.net/addgene:79803 ; RRID:Addgene_79803)
