LOCUS       Exported 5332 bp ds-DNA circular SYN 01-DEC-2023
DEFINITION  Express TagBFP labeled human Rab7L1..
ACCESSION   .
VERSION     .
KEYWORDS    pTag-BFP-C-h-Rab7L1-c-Myc
SOURCE      synthetic DNA construct
  ORGANISM  synthetic DNA construct
REFERENCE   1 (bases 1 to 5332)
  AUTHORS   Boothe T, Lim GE, Cen H, Skovso S, Piske M, Li SN, Nabi IR, Gilon P,
            Johnson JD
  TITLE     Inter-domain tagging implicates caveolin-1 in insulin receptor
            trafficking and Erk signaling bias in pancreatic beta-cells.
  JOURNAL   Mol Metab. 2016 Feb 10;5(5):366-78. doi:
            10.1016/j.molmet.2016.01.009. eCollection 2016 May.
  PUBMED    27110488
REFERENCE   2 (bases 1 to 5332)
  AUTHORS   .
  TITLE     Direct Submission
  JOURNAL   Exported Dec 1, 2023 from SnapGene Server 1.1.58
            http://www.snapgene.com
FEATURES             Location/Qualifiers
     source          1..5332
                     /organism="synthetic DNA construct"
                     /mol_type="other DNA"
     enhancer        61..364
                     /label=CMV enhancer
                     /note="human cytomegalovirus immediate early enhancer"
     promoter        365..568
                     /label=CMV promoter
                     /note="human cytomegalovirus (CMV) immediate early
                     promoter"
     primer_bind     519..539
                     /label=CMV-F
                     /note="Human CMV immediate early promoter, forward primer"
     CDS             608..1306
                     /codon_start=1
                     /product="monomeric blue fluorescent protein"
                     /label=TagBFP
                     /note="mammalian codon-optimized"
                     /translation="MSELIKENMHMKLYMEGTVDNHHFKCTSEGEGKPYEGTQTMRIKV
                     VEGGPLPFAFDILATSFLYGSKTFINHTQGIPDFFKQSFPEGFTWERVTTYEDGGVLTA
                     TQDTSLQDGCLIYNVKIRGVNFTSNGPVMQKKTLGWEAFTETLYPADGGLEGRNDMALK
                     LVGGSHLIANIKTTYRSKKPAKNLKMPGVYYVDYRLERIKEANNETYVEQHEVAVARYC
                     DLPSKLGHKLN"
     CDS             1958..1987
                     /codon_start=1
                     /product="Myc (human c-Myc proto-oncogene) epitope tag"
                     /label=Myc
                     /translation="EQKLISEEDL"
     polyA_signal    2120..2241
                     /label=SV40 poly(A) signal
                     /note="SV40 polyadenylation signal"
     primer_bind     complement(2157..2176)
                     /label=SV40pA-R
                     /note="SV40 polyA, reverse primer"
     primer_bind     2211..2230
                     /label=EBV-rev
                     /note="SV40 polyA terminator, reverse primer"
     rep_origin      complement(2248..2703)
                     /direction=LEFT
                     /label=f1 ori
                     /note="f1 bacteriophage origin of replication; arrow
                     indicates direction of (+) strand synthesis"
     primer_bind     complement(2385..2406)
                     /label=F1ori-F
                     /note="F1 origin, forward primer"
     primer_bind     2597..2616
                     /label=F1ori-R
                     /note="F1 origin, reverse primer"
     promoter        2730..2834
                     /gene="bla"
                     /label=AmpR promoter
     promoter        2836..3193
                     /label=SV40 promoter
                     /note="SV40 enhancer and early promoter"
     primer_bind     complement(2859..2879)
                     /label=pBABE 3'
                     /note="SV40 enhancer, reverse primer for pBABE vectors"
     rep_origin      3044..3179
                     /label=SV40 ori
                     /note="SV40 origin of replication"
     primer_bind     3106..3125
                     /label=SV40pro-F
                     /note="SV40 promoter/origin, forward primer"
     CDS             3228..4022
                     /codon_start=1
                     /gene="aph(3')-II (or nptII)"
                     /product="aminoglycoside phosphotransferase from Tn5"
                     /label=NeoR/KanR
                     /note="confers resistance to neomycin, kanamycin, and G418
                     (Geneticin(R))"
                     /translation="MIEQDGLHAGSPAAWVERLFGYDWAQQTIGCSDAAVFRLSAQGRP
                     VLFVKTDLSGALNELQDEAARLSWLATTGVPCAAVLDVVTEAGRDWLLLGEVPGQDLLS
                     SHLAPAEKVSIMADAMRRLHTLDPATCPFDHQAKHRIERARTRMEAGLVDQDDLDEEHQ
                     GLAPAELFARLKASMPDGEDLVVTHGDACLPNIMVENGRFSGFIDCGRLGVADRYQDIA
                     LATRDIAEELGGEWADRFLVLYGIAAPDSQRIAFYRLLDEFF"
     primer_bind     complement(3282..3301)
                     /label=Neo-R
                     /note="Neomycin resistance gene, reverse primer"
     primer_bind     3892..3911
                     /label=Neo-F
                     /note="Neomycin resistance gene, forward primer"
     primer_bind     complement(4210..4229)
                     /label=TK-pA-R
                     /note="Thymidine kinase polyA, reverse primer"
     polyA_signal    4254..4301
                     /label=HSV TK poly(A) signal
                     /note="herpes simplex virus thymidine kinase
                     polyadenylation signal (Cole and Stacy, 1985)"
     rep_origin      4630..5218
                     /direction=RIGHT
                     /label=ori
                     /note="high-copy-number ColE1/pMB1/pBR322/pUC origin of
                     replication"
     primer_bind     5119..5138
                     /label=pBR322ori-F
                     /note="pBR322 origin, forward primer"
ORIGIN
        1 tagttattaa tagtaatcaa ttacggggtc attagttcat agcccatata tggagttccg
       61 cgttacataa cttacggtaa atggcccgcc tggctgaccg cccaacgacc cccgcccatt
      121 gacgtcaata atgacgtatg ttcccatagt aacgccaata gggactttcc attgacgtca
      181 atgggtggag tatttacggt aaactgccca cttggcagta catcaagtgt atcatatgcc
      241 aagtacgccc cctattgacg tcaatgacgg taaatggccc gcctggcatt atgcccagta
      301 catgacctta tgggactttc ctacttggca gtacatctac gtattagtca tcgctattac
      361 catggtgatg cggttttggc agtacatcaa tgggcgtgga tagcggtttg actcacgggg
      421 atttccaagt ctccacccca ttgacgtcaa tgggagtttg ttttggcacc aaaatcaacg
      481 ggactttcca aaatgtcgta acaactccgc cccattgacg caaatgggcg gtaggcgtgt
      541 acggtgggag gtctatataa gcagagctgg tttagtgaac cgtcagaatc cgctagcggt
      601 cgccaccatg agcgagctga ttaaggagaa catgcacatg aagctgtaca tggagggcac
      661 cgtggacaac catcacttca agtgcacatc cgagggcgaa ggcaagccct acgagggcac
      721 ccagaccatg agaatcaagg tggtcgaggg cggccctctc cccttcgcct tcgacatcct
      781 ggctactagc ttcctctacg gcagcaagac cttcatcaac cacacccagg gcatccccga
      841 cttcttcaag cagtccttcc ctgagggctt cacatgggag agagtcacca catacgaaga
      901 cgggggcgtg ctgaccgcta cccaggacac cagcctccag gacggctgcc tcatctacaa
      961 cgtcaagatc agaggggtga acttcacatc caacggccct gtgatgcaga agaaaacact
     1021 cggctgggag gccttcaccg agacgctgta ccccgctgac ggcggcctgg aaggcagaaa
     1081 cgacatggcc ctgaagctcg tgggcgggag ccatctgatc gcaaacatca agaccacata
     1141 tagatccaag aaacccgcta agaacctcaa gatgcctggc gtctactatg tggactacag
     1201 actggaaaga atcaaggagg ccaacaacga gacctacgtc gagcagcacg aggtggcagt
     1261 ggccagatac tgcgacctcc ctagcaaact ggggcacaag cttaattccg gactcagatc
     1321 tcgagctcaa atgggcagcc gcgaccacct gttcaaagtg ctggtggtgg gggacgccgc
     1381 agtgggcaag acgtcgctgg tgcagcgata ttcccaggac agcttcagca aacactacaa
     1441 gtccacggtg ggagtggatt ttgctctgaa ggttctccag tggtctgact acgagatagt
     1501 gcggcttcag ctgtgggata ttgcagggca ggagcgcttc acctctatga cacgattgta
     1561 ttatcgggat gcctctgcct gtgttattat gtttgacgtt accaatgcca ctaccttcag
     1621 caacagccag aggtggaaac aggacctaga cagcaagctc acactaccca atggagagcc
     1681 ggtgccctgc ctgctcttgg ccaacaagtg tgatctgtcc ccttgggcag tgagccggga
     1741 ccagattgac cggttcagta aagagaacgg tttcacaggt tggacagaaa catcagtcaa
     1801 ggagaacaaa aatattaatg aggctatgag agtcctcatt gaaaagatga tgagaaattc
     1861 cacagaagat atcatgtctt tgtccaccca aggggactac atcaatctac aaaccaagtc
     1921 ctccagctgg tcctgctgca cgcgtacgcg gccgctcgag cagaaactca tctcagaaga
     1981 ggatctgtaa ggatccaccg gatctagata actgatcata atcagccata ccacatttgt
     2041 agaggtttta cttgctttaa aaaacctccc acacctcccc ctgaacctga aacataaaat
     2101 gaatgcaatt gttgttgtta acttgtttat tgcagcttat aatggttaca aataaagcaa
     2161 tagcatcaca aatttcacaa ataaagcatt tttttcactg cattctagtt gtggtttgtc
     2221 caaactcatc aatgtatctt aacgcgtaaa ttgtaagcgt taatattttg ttaaaattcg
     2281 cgttaaattt ttgttaaatc agctcatttt ttaaccaata ggccgaaatc ggcaaaatcc
     2341 cttataaatc aaaagaatag accgagatag ggttgagtgt tgttccagtt tggaacaaga
     2401 gtccactatt aaagaacgtg gactccaacg tcaaaggnnn nnnnnnnnnn nnnnnnnnnn
     2461 nnnnnnnnnn nnnnnnnnnn nnnnnntnnn nnnnnnnnnn nnnnnnnnnn nnnnnnnnnn
     2521 nnnnnnnnnn nnnnnnnnnn nnnnnnnnnn nnnnnnnnnn nnnnnnnnnn nnnnnnnngn
     2581 nnnnnnnnnn nnnnnnnnnn nnnnnnnnnn nnnnnnnnnn nnnnnnnnnn nnnnnnnnnn
     2641 nnnnnnnnnn nnnnnnnnnn nnnnnnnnnn nnnnnnnnnn nnnnnnnnnn nnnnnnnnnn
     2701 nnncaggtgg cacttttcgg ggaaatgtgc gcggaacccc tatttgttta tttttctaaa
     2761 tacattcaaa tatgtatccg ctcatgagac aataaccctg ataaatgctt caataatatt
     2821 gaaaaaggaa gagtcctgag gcggaaagaa ccagctgtgg aatgtgtgtc agttagggtg
     2881 tggaaagtcc ccaggctccc cagcaggcag aagtatgcaa agcatgcatc tcaattagtc
     2941 agcaaccagg tgtggaaagt ccccaggctc cccagcaggc agaagtatgc aaagcatgca
     3001 tctcaattag tcagcaacca tagtcccgcc cctaactccg cccatcccgc ccctaactcc
     3061 gcccagttcc gcccattctc cgccccatgg ctgactaatt ttttttattt atgcagaggc
     3121 cgaggccgcc tcggcctctg agctattcca gaagtagtga ggaggctttt ttggaggcct
     3181 aggcttttgc aaagatcgat caagagacag gatgaggatc gtttcgcatg attgaacaag
     3241 atggattgca cgcaggttct ccggccgctt gggtggagag gctattcggc tatgactggg
     3301 cacaacagac aatcggctgc tctgatgccg ccgtgttccg gctgtcagcg caggggcgcc
     3361 cggttctttt tgtcaagacc gacctgtccg gtgccctgaa tgaactgcaa gacgaggcag
     3421 cgcggctatc gtggctggcc acgacgggcg ttccttgcgc agctgtgctc gacgttgtca
     3481 ctgaagcggg aagggactgg ctgctattgg gcgaagtgcc ggggcaggat ctcctgtcat
     3541 ctcaccttgc tcctgccgag aaagtatcca tcatggctga tgcaatgcgg cggctgcata
     3601 cgcttgatcc ggctacctgc ccattcgacc accaagcgaa acatcgcatc gagcgagcac
     3661 gtactcggat ggaagccggt cttgtcgatc aggatgatct ggacgaagag catcaggggc
     3721 tcgcgccagc cgaactgttc gccaggctca aggcgagcat gcccgacggc gaggatctcg
     3781 tcgtgaccca tggcgatgcc tgcttgccga atatcatggt ggaaaatggc cgcttttctg
     3841 gattcatcga ctgtggccgg ctgggtgtgg cggaccgcta tcaggacata gcgttggcta
     3901 cccgtgatat tgctgaagag cttggcggcg aatgggctga ccgcttcctc gtgctttacg
     3961 gtatcgccgc tcccgattcg cagcgcatcg ccttctatcg ccttcttgac gagttcttct
     4021 gagcgggact ctggggttcg aaatgaccga ccaagcgacg cccaacctgc catcacgaga
     4081 tttcgattcc accgccgcct tctatgaaag gttgggcttc ggaatcgttt tccgggacgc
     4141 cggctggatg atcctccagc gcggggatct catgctggag ttcttcgccc accctagggg
     4201 gaggctaact gaaacacgga aggagacaat accggaagga acccgcgcta tgacggcaat
     4261 aaaaagacag aataaaacgc acggtgttgg gtcgtttgtt cataaacgcg gggttcggtc
     4321 ccagggctgg cactctgtcg ataccccacc gagaccccat tggggccaat acgcccgcgt
     4381 ttcttccttt tccccacccc accccccaag ttcgggtgaa ggcccagggc tcgcagccaa
     4441 cgtcggggcg gcaggccctg ccatagcctc aggttactca tatatacttt agattgattt
     4501 aaaacttcat ttttaattta aaaggatcta ggtgaagatc ctttttgata atctcatgac
     4561 caaaatccct taacgtgagt tttcgttcca ctgagcgtca gaccccgtag aaaagatcaa
     4621 aggatcttct tgagatcctt tttttctgcg cgtaatctgc tgcttgcaaa caaaaaaacc
     4681 accgctacca gcggtggttt gtttgccgga tcaagagcta ccaactcttt ttccgaaggt
     4741 aactggcttc agcagagcgc agataccaaa tactgtcctt ctagtgtagc cgtagttagg
     4801 ccaccacttc aagaactctg tagcaccgcc tacatacctc gctctgctaa tcctgttacc
     4861 agtggctgct gccagtggcg ataagtcgtg tcttaccggg ttggactcaa gacgatagtt
     4921 accggataag gcgcagcggt cgggctgaac ggggggttcg tgcacacagc ccagcttgga
     4981 gcgaacgacc tacaccgaac tgagatacct acagcgtgag ctatgagaaa gcgccacgct
     5041 tcccgaaggg agaaaggcgg acaggtatcc ggtaagcggc agggtcggaa caggagagcg
     5101 cacgagggag cttccagggg gaaacgcctg gtatctttat agtcctgtcg ggtttcgcca
     5161 cctctgactt gagcgtcgat ttttgtgatg ctcgtcaggg gggcggagcc tatggaaaaa
     5221 cgccagcaac gcggcctttt tacggttcct ggccttttgc tggccttttg ctcacatgtt
     5281 ctttcctgcg ttatcccctg attctgtgga taaccgtatt accgccatgc at
//
